>Addgene plasmid #129624 | mNeongreen-2xrGBD | addgene full sequence | sequence record 260228 | Addgene NGS Result
TAGTTATTAATAGTAATCAATTACGGGGTCATTAGTTCATAGCCCATATATGGAGTTCCGCGTTACATAA
CTTACGGTAAATGGCCCGCCTGGGAGGTCTATATAAGCAGAGCTGGTTTAGTGAACCGTCAGATCCGCTA
GCGCTACCGGTCGCCACCATGGTGAGCAAGGGCGAGGAGGATAACATGGCCTCTCTCCCAGCGACACATG
AGTTACACATCTTTGGCTCCATCAACGGTGTGGACTTTGACATGGTGGGTCAGGGCACCGGCAATCCAAA
TGATGGTTATGAGGAGTTAAACCTGAAGTCCACCAAGGGTGACCTCCAGTTCTCCCCCTGGATTCTGGTC
CCTCATATCGGGTATGGCTTCCATCAGTACCTGCCCTACCCTGACGGGATGTCGCCTTTCCAGGCCGCCA
TGGTAGATGGCTCCGGCTACCAAGTCCATCGCACAATGCAGTTTGAAGATGGTGCCTCCCTTACTGTTAA
CTACCGCTACACCTACGAGGGAAGCCACATCAAAGGAGAGGCCCAGGTGAAGGGGACTGGTTTCCCTGCT
GACGGTCCTGTGATGACCAACTCGCTGACCGCTGCGGACTGGTGCAGGTCGAAGAAGACTTACCCCAACG
ACAAAACCATCATCAGTACCTTTAAGTGGAGTTACACCACTGGAAATGGCAAGCGCTACCGGAGCACTGC
GCGGACCACCTACACCTTTGCCAAGCCAATGGCGGCTAACTATCTGAAGAACCAGCCGATGTACGTGTTC
CGTAAGACGGAGCTCAAGCACTCCAAGACCGAGCTCAACTTCAAGGAGTGGCAAAAGGCCTTTACCGATG
TGATGGGCATGGACGAGCTGTACATCCCCCTCGAGTCCATCCTGGAGGACCTCAATATGCTCTACATCCG
GCAGATGGCACTCAGCCTGGAGGACACAGAGCTGCAGAGGAAACTAGATCATGAGATCCGGATGAGGGAT
GGGGCCTGCAAGCTGCTGGCAGCCTGCTCCCAGCGAGAGCAGGCTCTGGAAGCCACCAAGAGCCTGCTGG
TGTGCAACAGCCGTATTCTCAGCTACATGGGTGAGCTGCAGCGGCGAAAGGAGGCCCAGGTGCTGGAGAA
GACAGGCAGGCGTCGAGTTATCCTGGAGGACCTCAATATGCTCTACATCCGGCAGATGGCACTCAGCCTG
GAGGACACAGAGCTGCAGAGGAAACTAGATCATGAGATCCGGATGAGGGATGGGGCCTGCAAGCTGCTGG
CAGCCTGCTCCCAGCGAGAGCAGGCTCTGGAAGCCACCAAGAGCCTGCTGGTGTGCAACAGCCGTATTCT
CAGCTACATGGGTGAGCTGCAGCGGCGAAAGGAGGCCCAGGTGCTGGAGAAGACAGGCTCTAGATAACTG
ATCATAATCAGCCATACCACATTTGTAGAGGTTTTACTTGCTTTAAAAAACCTCCCACACCTCCCCCTGA
ACCTGAAACATAAAATGAATGCAATTGTTGTTGTTAACTTGTTTATTGCAGCTTATAATGGTTACAAATA
AAGCAATAGCATCACAAATTTCACAAATAAAGCATTTTTTTCACTGCATTCTAGTTGTGGTTTGTCCAAA
CTCATCAATGTATCTTAACGCGTAAATTGTAAGCGTTAATATTTTGTTAAAATTCGCGTTAAATTTTTGT
TAAATCAGCTCATTTTTTAACCAATAGGCCGAAATCGGCAAAATCCCTTATAAATCAAAAGAATAGACCG
AGATAGGGT
[37 nt withheld, positions 1760-1796]
AAAGAACGTGGACTCCAACGTCAAAGG
[49 nt withheld, positions 1824-1872]
T
[91 nt withheld, positions 1874-1964]
G
[124 nt withheld, positions 1966-2089]
CAGGTGGCACTTTTCGGGGAAATGTGCGCGGAACCCCTATTTGTTTATTTTTCTAAATACATTCAAATAT
GTATCCGCTCATGAGACAATAACCCTGATAAATGCTTCAATAATATTGAAAAAGGAAGAGTCCTGAGGCG
GAAAGAACCAGCTGTGGAATGTGTGTCAGTTAGGGTGTGGAAAGTCCCCAGGCTCCCCAGCAGGCAGAAG
TATGCAAAGCATGCATCTCAATTAGTCAGCAACCAGGTGTGGAAAGTCCCCAGGCTCCCCAGCAGGCAGA
AGTATGCAAAGCATGCATCTCAATTAGTCAGCAACCATAGTCCCGCCCCTAACTCCGCCCATCCCGCCCC
TAACTCCGCCCAGTTCCGCCCATTCTCCGCCCCATGGCTGACTAATTTTTTTTATTTATGCAGAGGCCGA
GGCCGCCTCGGCCTCTGAGCTATTCCAGAAGTAGTGAGGAGGCTTTTTTGGAGGCCTAGGCTTTTGCAAA
GATCGATCAAGAGACAGGATGAGGATCGTTTCGCATGATTGAACAAGATGGATTGCACGCAGGTTCTCCG
GCCGCTTGGGTGGAGAGGCTATTCGGCTATGACTGGGCACAACAGACAATCGGCTGCTCTGATGCCGCCG
TGTTCCGGCTGTCAGCGCAGGGGCGCCCGGTTCTTTTTGTCAAGACCGACCTGTCCGGTGCCCTGAATGA
ACTGCAAGACGAGGCAGCGCGGCTATCGTGGCTGGCCACGACGGGCGTTCCTTGCGCAGCTGTGCTCGAC
GTTGTCACTGAAGCGGGAAGGGACTGGCTGCTATTGGGCGAAGTGCCGGGGCAGGATCTCCTGTCATCTC
ACCTTGCTCCTGCCGAGAAAGTATCCATCATGGCTGATGCAATGCGGCGGCTGCATACGCTTGATCCGGC
TACCTGCCCATTCGACCACCAAGCGAAACATCGCATCGAGCGAGCACGTACTCGGATGGAAGCCGGTCTT
GTCGATCAGGATGATCTGGACGAAGAGCATCAGGGGCTCGCGCCAGCCGAACTGTTCGCCAGGCTCAAGG
CGAGCATGCCCGACGGCGAGGATCTCGTCGTGACCCATGGCGATGCCTGCTTGCCGAATATCATGGTGGA
AAATGGCCGCTTTTCTGGATTCATCGACTGTGGCCGGCTGGGTGTGGCGGACCGCTATCAGGACATAGCG
TTGGCTACCCGTGATATTGCTGAAGAGCTTGGCGGCGAATGGGCTGACCGCTTCCTCGTGCTTTACGGTA
TCGCCGCTCCCGATTCGCAGCGCATCGCCTTCTATCGCCTTCTTGACGAGTTCTTCTGAGCGGGACTCTG
GGGTTCGAAATGACCGACCAAGCGACGCCCAACCTGCCATCACGAGATTTCGATTCCACCGCCGCCTTCT
ATGAAAGGTTGGGCTTCGGAATCGTTTTCCGGGACGCCGGCTGGATGATCCTCCAGCGCGGGGATCTCAT
GCTGGAGTTCTTCGCCCACCCTAGGGGGAGGCTAACTGAAACACGGAAGGAGACAATACCGGAAGGAACC
CGCGCTATGACGGCAATAAAAAGACAGAATAAAACGCACGGTGTTGGGTCGTTTGTTCATAAACGCGGGG
TTCGGTCCCAGGGCTGGCACTCTGTCGATACCCCACCGAGACCCCATTGGGGCCAATACGCCCGCGTTTC
TTCCTTTTCCCCACCCCACCCCCCAAGTTCGGGTGAAGGCCCAGGGCTCGCAGCCAACGTCGGGGCGGCA
GGCCCTGCCATAGCCTCAGGTTACTCATATATACTTTAGATTGATTTAAAACTTCATTTTTAATTTAAAA
GGATCTAGGTGAAGATCCTTTTTGATAATCTCATGACCAAAATCCCTTAACGTGAGTTTTCGTTCCACTG
AGCGTCAGACCCCGTAGAAAAGATCAAAGGATCTTCTTGAGATCCTTTTTTTCTGCGCGTAATCTGCTGC
TTGCAAACAAAAAAACCACCGCTACCAGCGGTGGTTTGTTTGCCGGATCAAGAGCTACCAACTCTTTTTC
CGAAGGTAACTGGCTTCAGCAGAGCGCAGATACCAAATACTGTTCTTCTAGTGTAGCCGTAGTTAGGCCA
CCACTTCAAGAACTCTGTAGCACCGCCTACATACCTCGCTCTGCTAATCCTGTTACCAGTGGCTGCTGCC
AGTGGCGATAAGTCGTGTCTTACCGGGTTGGACTCAAGACGATAGTTACCGGATAAGGCGCAGCGGTCGG
GCTGAACGGGGGGTTCGTGCACACAGCCCAGCTTGGAGCGAACGACCTACACCGAACTGAGATACCTACA
GCGTGAGCTATGAGAAAGCGCCACGCTTCCCGAAGGGAGAAAGGCGGACAGGTATCCGGTAAGCGGCAGG
GTCGGAACAGGAGAGCGCACGAGGGAGCTTCCAGGGGGAAACGCCTGGTATCTTTATAGTCCTGTCGGGT
TTCGCCACCTCTGACTTGAGCGTCGATTTTTGTGATGCTCGTCAGGGGGGCGGAGCCTATGGAAAAACGC
CAGCAACGCGGCCTTTTTACGGTTCCTGGCCTTTTGCTGGCCTTTTGCTCACATGTTCTTTCCTGCGTTA
TCCCCTGATTCTGTGGATAACCGTATTACCGCCATGCAT
Features (pLannotate 1.2.2; 14 found; start..end, strand, type, name):
      1..93      +  enhancer       CMV enhancer (fragment): human cytomegalovirus immediate early enhancer
     91..114     +  promoter       minimal CMV promoter (fragment): human cytomegalovirus (CMV) immediate early promoter
    159..863     +  CDS            mNeonGreen: mNeonGreen is a basic (constitutively fluorescent) green/yellow fluorescent protein published in 2013, derived from Branchiostoma lanceolatum. It is reported to be a very rapidly-maturing monomer with moderate acid sensitivity.
    879..1133    +  CDS            Rtkn (fragment): RTKN_RAT - Experimental evidence at protein level: Swiss-Prot protein existence level 1. Mediates Rho signaling to activate NF-kappa-B and may confer increased resistance to apoptosis to cells in gastric tumorigenesis. May play a novel role in the organization of septin structures (By similarity). From Rattus norvegicus (Rat).
   1399..1483    +  CDS            large T antigen (fragment): large T antigen from SV40 (simian virus 40)
   1506..1627    +  polyA_signal   SV40 poly(A) signal: SV40 polyadenylation signal
   1661..2089    -  rep_origin     f1 ori (sequence partly withheld): f1 bacteriophage origin of replication; arrow indicates direction of (+) strand synthesis
   2116..2220    +  promoter       AmpR promoter: bla
   2222..2579    +  promoter       SV40 promoter: SV40 enhancer and early promoter
   2614..3408    +  CDS            NeoR/KanR: aminoglycoside phosphotransferase from Tn5; aph(3')-II (or nptII); confers resistance to neomycin, kanamycin, and G418 (Geneticin®)
   3429..3581    +  CDS            ble (fragment): BLE_KLEPN - Experimental evidence at protein level: Swiss-Prot protein existence level 1. Binding protein with a strong affinity to the bleomycin family of antibiotics. Binds to CL990; an antimitotic-antibiotic compound. From Klebsiella pneumoniae.
   3640..3687    +  polyA_signal   HSV TK poly(A) signal: herpes simplex virus thymidine kinase polyadenylation signal (Cole and Stacy, 1985)
   3778..3794    -  polyA_signal   bGH poly(A) signal (fragment): bovine growth hormone polyadenylation signal
   4016..4604    +  rep_origin     ori: high-copy-number ColE1/pMB1/pBR322/pUC origin of replication
