[The description below was written by a language model from this plasmid's Addgene catalogue record and pLannotate feature annotations shown in this document.]
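Description:
mNeongreen-2xrGBD is a mammalian expression plasmid built on the Clontech pEGFP-C1 backbone that encodes a localization-based, genetically encoded biosensor for active RhoA. The sequenced plasmid is about 4.7 kb. It replicates in E. coli at high copy from a ColE1/pUC-type origin and also carries an f1 phage origin. Selection relies on the Tn5 NeoR/KanR aminoglycoside phosphotransferase, which sits behind tandem bacterial (AmpR/bla) and SV40 early promoters and is followed by an HSV TK polyadenylation signal. This one marker therefore gives kanamycin resistance in bacteria and can confer G418 resistance in mammalian cells. Small fragments annotated as ble, bGH poly(A) and SV40 large T antigen appear to be backbone remnants rather than functional elements.

The payload is a synthetic fusion in which the bright, fast-maturing monomeric green/yellow fluorescent protein mNeonGreen sits at the N-terminus, followed by the Rho GTPase-binding domain (rGBD) of rat rhotekin and terminated by the SV40 poly(A) signal. The construct name indicates two tandem copies of the rGBD. The automated annotation marks only one Rtkn fragment, but an unannotated stretch immediately downstream is roughly the right length for the second copy. Expression is driven by "CMVdel", a truncated CMV promoter, which matches the feature table showing only short fragments of the CMV enhancer and minimal promoter. Such a truncation would be expected to give lower expression than full-length CMV, though the record does not state the rationale. Because rhotekin's GBD binds the GTP-loaded form of Rho, the fluorescent probe accumulates where endogenous Rho is active. This allows live-cell imaging of Rho activation through relocalization of the signal.
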