Addgene plasmid #129624: mNeongreen-2xrGBD
Purpose: Visualization of active RhoA
Depositing lab: Dorus Gadella. Depositing organization: University of Amsterdam. Publication: Visualizing endogenous Rho activity with an improved localization-based, genetically encoded biosensor. Mahlandt EK, Arts JJG, van der Meer WJ, van der Linden FH, Tol S, van Buul JD, Gadella TWJ, Goedhart J. J Cell Sci. 2021 Aug 6. pii: 271216. doi: 10.1242/jcs.258823. PubMed 34357388.
Backbone
  Vector backbone: pEGFP-C1
  Backbone manufacturer: Clontech
  Vector type: Mammalian Expression
Growth in bacteria
  Bacterial resistance: Kanamycin, 50 μg/mL
  Growth temperature: 37°C
  Growth strain: DH5alpha
  Copy number: High Copy
Gene/Insert
  Gene/Insert name: mNeongreen-2xrGBD
  Species: Synthetic
  Promoter: CMVdel
  Cloning method: Restriction Enzyme; 5′ cloning site Unknown (unknown if destroyed); 3′ cloning site Unknown (unknown if destroyed)
Terms and licenses: Academic/Nonprofit Terms; Industry Terms: Not Available to Industry
Depositor comments: Please visit https://www.biorxiv.org/content/10.1101/2021.02.08.430250v1 for bioRxiv preprint.
How to cite: mNeongreen-2xrGBD was a gift from Dorus Gadella (Addgene plasmid # 129624 ; http://n2t.net/addgene:129624 ; RRID:Addgene_129624)
